Addgene plasmid #168152: pMS19: pHelper(PmcCAST)_PmcPSP1_ΔTniQ
Purpose: Inducible expression of PmcCAST proteins (except TniQ) with crRNA targeting PmcPSP1.
Depositing lab: Feng Zhang. Depositing organization: Broad Institute. Publication: Dual modes of CRISPR-associated transposon homing. Saito M, Ladha A, Strecker J, Faure G, Neumann E, Altae-Tran H, Macrae RK, Zhang F. Cell. 2021 Apr 29;184(9):2441-2453.e18. doi: 10.1016/j.cell.2021.03.006. Epub 2021 Mar 25. PubMed 33770501.
Backbone
  Vector backbone: pCDFDuet-1
  Backbone manufacturer: Millipore Sigma
  Vector type: Bacterial Expression
Growth in bacteria
  Bacterial resistance: Spectinomycin, 50 μg/mL
  Growth temperature: 37°C
  Growth strain: NEB Stable
  Copy number: Low Copy
Gene/Insert 1
  Gene/Insert name: PmcCAST minimal CRISPR array (with spacer for PmcPSP1)
  Species: Peltigera membranacea cyanobiont 210A
Gene/Insert 2
  Gene/Insert name: PmcCAST Cascade proteins (Cas6, Cas8, Cas7 and Cas5)
  Species: Peltigera membranacea cyanobiont 210A
Gene/Insert 3
  Gene/Insert name: PmcCAST Tns proteins (TnsAB, TnsC and TnsD)
  Species: Peltigera membranacea cyanobiont 210A
Terms and licenses: Academic/Nonprofit Terms; Industry Terms: Not Available to Industry
How to cite: pMS19: pHelper(PmcCAST)_PmcPSP1_ΔTniQ was a gift from Feng Zhang (Addgene plasmid # 168152 ; http://n2t.net/addgene:168152 ; RRID:Addgene_168152)
