[The description below was written by a language model from this plasmid's Addgene catalogue record and pLannotate feature annotations shown in this document.]
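Description:
pMS19: pHelper(PmcCAST)_PmcPSP1_ΔTniQ is a 13.3 kb bacterial expression plasmid built on the pCDFDuet-1 backbone. It serves as the "helper" component of a CRISPR-associated transposon (CAST) system from the Peltigera membranacea cyanobiont 210A. It replicates in E. coli from the CloDF13 origin, which is low copy and compatible with plasmids carrying other origins, so it can be co-maintained with separate partner plasmids. Selection is by the aadA (SmR) gene, which confers spectinomycin/streptomycin resistance. The backbone also carries lacI under its own promoter.

The payload comprises three sets of PmcCAST components: a minimal CRISPR array whose spacer targets the PmcPSP1 protospacer, the Cascade proteins Cas6, Cas8, Cas7 and Cas5, and the transposition proteins TnsAB, TnsC and TnsD. TniQ is deliberately omitted. The feature table shows four T7 promoters, each paired with a lac operator. Two of them are followed by T7 gene 10 ribosome binding sites, and there are two T7 terminators. Expression therefore depends on T7 RNA polymerase and is repressed by LacI until relieved by IPTG, consistent with the stated inducible design. The automated annotation does not label the PmcCAST genes or the CRISPR array. The large unannotated stretches downstream of the promoters presumably hold them, but which promoter drives which component cannot be assigned from the record. The short S-Tag, SET1 and TcR fragment hits are probably backbone remnants or spurious matches, not functional elements.

By supplying crRNA-guided targeting and transposase machinery without TniQ, the plasmid appears suited to testing how TniQ contributes to PmcCAST transposition. The associated work examines dual modes of CAST homing.
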