Features (pLannotate 1.2.2; 24 found; start..end, strand, type, name):
      3..27      +  protein_bind   lac operator: The lac repressor binds to the lac operator to inhibit transcription in E. coli. This inhibition can be relieved by adding lactose or isopropyl-β-D-thiogalactopyranoside (IPTG). lac repressor encoded by lacI
     42..64      +  RBS            RBS: efficient ribosome binding site from bacteriophage T7 gene 10 (Olins and Rangwala, 1989)
    288..306     +  promoter       T7 promoter: promoter for bacteriophage T7 RNA polymerase
    307..331     +  protein_bind   lac operator: The lac repressor binds to the lac operator to inhibit transcription in E. coli. This inhibition can be relieved by adding lactose or isopropyl-β-D-thiogalactopyranoside (IPTG). lac repressor encoded by lacI
   4205..4222    +  CDS            SET1 (fragment): solubility-enhancement tag derived from T7 phage gene 10B
   4230..4277    +  terminator     T7 terminator: transcription terminator for bacteriophage T7 RNA polymerase
   4385..4420    -  CDS            TcR (fragment): tetracycline efflux protein; tet; confers resistance to tetracycline
   4423..4441    +  promoter       T7 promoter: promoter for bacteriophage T7 RNA polymerase
   4442..4466    +  protein_bind   lac operator: The lac repressor binds to the lac operator to inhibit transcription in E. coli. This inhibition can be relieved by adding lactose or isopropyl-β-D-thiogalactopyranoside (IPTG). lac repressor encoded by lacI
   4481..4503    +  RBS            RBS: efficient ribosome binding site from bacteriophage T7 gene 10 (Olins and Rangwala, 1989)
   9790..9808    +  promoter       T7 promoter: promoter for bacteriophage T7 RNA polymerase
   9809..9833    +  protein_bind   lac operator: The lac repressor binds to the lac operator to inhibit transcription in E. coli. This inhibition can be relieved by adding lactose or isopropyl-β-D-thiogalactopyranoside (IPTG). lac repressor encoded by lacI
   9942..9983    +  CDS            S-Tag (fragment): affinity and epitope tag derived from pancreatic ribonuclease A
  10013..10030   +  CDS            SET1 (fragment): solubility-enhancement tag derived from T7 phage gene 10B
  10038..10085   +  terminator     T7 terminator: transcription terminator for bacteriophage T7 RNA polymerase
  10206..10997   -  CDS            SmR: aminoglycoside adenylyltransferase (Murphy, 1985); aadA; confers resistance to spectinomycin and streptomycin
  10998..11089   -  promoter       AmpR promoter: bla
  11137..11875   -  rep_origin     CloDF13 ori: Plasmids containing the CloDF13 (CDF) origin of replication can be propagated in E. coli cells that contain additional plasmids with compatible origins.
  11972..12036   -  CDS            TcR (fragment): tetracycline efflux protein; tet; confers resistance to tetracycline
  12051..12072   -  protein_bind   CAP binding site: CAP binding activates transcription in the presence of cAMP. E. coli catabolite activator protein
  12085..13167   -  CDS            lacI: lac repressor; lacI; The lac repressor binds to the lac operator to inhibit transcription in E. coli. This inhibition can be relieved by adding lactose or isopropyl-β-D-thiogalactopyranoside (IPTG).
  13168..13245   -  promoter       lacI promoter: lacI
  13253..13288   -  CDS            TcR (fragment): tetracycline efflux protein; tet; confers resistance to tetracycline
  13291..2       +  promoter       T7 promoter (across the origin): promoter for bacteriophage T7 RNA polymerase
>Addgene plasmid #168152 | pMS19: pHelper(PmcCAST)_PmcPSP1_ΔTniQ | addgene full sequence | sequence record 330917 | Addgene NGS Result
GGGGAATTGTGAGCGGATAACAATTCCCCTGTAGAAATAATTTTGTTTAACTTTAATAAGGAGATATACC
ATGGTGAGTCGTGGCTTTATGCCGTTAGGCGTTGCTCAAGAGAAGTCATTTAATAAGGCCACTGTTAAAC
GTAGGTGAGTCGTGGCTTTATGCCGTTAGGCGTTGCTCAAGATCCGAATTCGAGCTCGGCGCGCCTGCAG
GTCGACAAGCTTGCGGCCGCATAATGCTTAAGTCGAACAGAAAGTAATCGTATTGTACACGGCCGCATAA
TCGAAATTAATACGACTCACTATAGGGGAATTGTGAGCGGATAACAATTCCCCATCTTAGTATATTAGTT
AAGTATAAGAAGGAGATATACATATGACAGCTATATTAATTCAAAGTGAGGAATATGTAGACTTAACATT
TAAGCTAAGAGGCGCACCGATTCCTCTTGACAACGGTTATCTTACCTACGCTGCCTTATCCCGTATTTGT
CCCCCACTACATGAACTAAAGTCTATTGGGATTCATCCGATTGCTGGAATACCGACCAGGAACAATTTGC
TTGAGCTAACTGCTCAATCTCGTCTAAAAATTCGGATTTATCATCAGCAAATTCCTTTAATTTATCCTTA
TTTAGCGGGTCAAGCTTTTCATATAGGTCAAAATTTTTATCAACTAGATATCCCCGACTACAAACCGTTA
ATTTCTTCAGAAAGTGTCTATTCCAGATTAGTGATAATTAAAGGGTTCCAAGACTCTACTAACTTTATTG
AAGCTGTGCAACGGCAAATGGATAATTTAGGAATACAAGGAAAAATTGAACTTCTTACCCGACAAGATGG
AACACCTCAACGAAGACAATTAACCATCAATAAAGAAGGGAAACAGTTTAAAGTTAGAGGATTTGGCGTA
AAAATCAGTGAACTCAATCCTGAAGATTCCTTAACCTTGCAAGAACAGGGAATTGGCGGGAAACGAAAGA
TGATGTGTGGAATATTTGTCCCAGCGACTCGCAGCAAGGAAGAAGAGGAAACCTGATGATAGTCTCTACC
CAACCCAAAATTTCCCTATCTCTCCATGCTGCGGATACGACAATAATGCACCGCGTCGGAATGACCGGAC
TTTACATGACTTTAAAGCGATTGGAAAAGCAATATCCCTTATCTCGTCAACGGGGAGGACATATATCATG
GTTTTTGACTGCTGATACTATTGAATTATTCTGGGAAGGAAGTGATTTCATCGCCTTATCTTGGTTAATT
AATGAGTCTTTTCAATTAGATGATACAGGTTTAATTCATTTAGTAGGATTAGACAATGATCGAATAGATT
TAAGGCAGAAAATCCATATTCATGAGGGAATATGCGGTGTTTTTCTACGTCTTAATAAGTTTTATCAAGC
AGGAGAGATAATTAACACTGAACTAAGGTTTGAAGAAAAACAAGTCGAGTATCAATATAAATCCCTAACT
TGGTACGCACATCAAACCTTTGCAGAGAAGTTATGCGAGGCAGATACCCAACAACTCAGACATGATTACA
TTCAAATAACCAGTTGGTTGTATTTAGGGGGAATTGTTCGCCATGCTCGGACGCAGAATACTACAAAACT
AGAAGAGAAACCTGAATACGCTTTAGCATTATTATTTGTACCAGTAGTTTGTCATTATTGCTTACTTCAT
ATACCATCAGAAGACTTAAAAGAAAGGAAACCCCATCGCTACTTGGTGGTGATTCCAGAAATAAAGGATT
TTGAAGACGCTTCTCAAAGGAGATGGCGATTACAGCAATTAGAAACTAAACAGTTTCATGTTAGTAGCCT
TGGGGAAGCAGGATTACTTTATTACAGCTTAGACGATATTCAGCCTGAAGTGGCCTACTATCAAGCTTGT
CAAGTTTGGTTATATGAAAAAACAAATAAAGCTTCTCGTCAACGGACATTGATGAGTATAGAAGAAATTA
AAATTGATAAGAATATTTTAATCACTTATCAACAGGTGCAAAAATACTTTAAAACTAATTATCAGATAAT
TAAATATAAGCAAATTTTTATTAAGGTCAATCCGATTCGCTCCCTGATTGCTGATAATTTAGTGAAAGGA
ATCCATTGGTGGTCTAATTTTTGGGAAAAATTGGTGATAGAGGATTCAAAAGAATATTTATTTAACCAGT
TATTTTCCAATCGAGAAGGATTCATCATAATGGCAGAGAATAGTGAAGAAGACAAGCAGTATCTTATTTT
TATTAAGGTATTTCAGCAAGCTATGAAGGGCAACTTTGCTAAAATTTATGCCAAAACAGAGGAAGGTAAA
GATCCTCCAATTAAGAAGAAAGTTGAACGATTAAGGGCAGAGCTAAACTATTGTTATGATGAATTGTCGT
TTAAGGAATATTTGTCTGACTTTTTAGTAAGAGGGGGATTAAATAAGTATTTTAATGAGCATCAGGAAGA
GATTGCACTACTAATTAAAAAATCACCTTGGCAAGAAATAAGAATTTGGTCATTGTTAGCGATCGCCAGT
TATAAACCCAAAGATAAACTCACTAATAGGGATGATAGTTCATTGTCAAACAATCAAAAACTAGAAGAAG
TGAATGATGACTCAGAAGAAGAATGACAGTAATATCCCAAATTATTATCTTTACGGAACAGTCCTCACTC
GTTATGGTTTAGCTTCCTTAAATCATGACATTAGACGAGGAAATAAGACTATTCTGCAAAAAGGCTATTG
GAATAATGGTAAAATTCATTCTTTTGTAGGTTCAAGTGCAATTCGTTGGGCGTTACGTTTTTATCTTCAA
AAGCAAGGTTATTTAGTTAATCGAGTCTGGGATGAGGAAGAACATATTAATCGGTTAACAAGTGAAGATT
TCGATCCAGAAAAATTTTATGATGATGATATTTTTGGGTTTGCTTTATTAGAGTCTGCTGAAACAGAGGA
GGACACTTCAACAACAAAGAGAAAAAAGAAACAAACAAAGACCAGCACTCCTAATCAGCGAATGGGTGCT
TTAGGGATGAATATGGCTGTTTCGCTAACGCCTTATGATGGTGCAGTTAAGTTAGGGGCAAAAAGTGGCA
GAGAGAAGGATAGTACATCTCTCCATTTTACAGAATATCATGCAACTCGATATCAATATTATTTTGGAAT
TGATGCCACTCATCTCAAAGATTTTTCGCGGATTTTACCTATGATAGATGGGATTATGAATCTGCCCAAG
GTAGGAGGGAGTAGTAATATTTTTAATTATCCTTTCTGTCCCGATAGTTTGGTATTTCAATGGACAAATC
ATTTTGCTTCATATATTTCCTATTGCTTTGAATATTGCGATCCTAAGAGTAAGGAAGCAAAACTTTCACA
AGAGTTTATAGATGAAGTGGAATGCGGACAGATTGACCCTAGTAAATTGTGGATTGGGGGAACAATTGTT
AAGGATTTACAGCAATTGGATAATTTTGAAAGTTCCCCTTTGAACAAGGCGCATATTTATCGTAATCGAA
ATGAAATGATTGAAGCTTTGAAAACAGTCATTAAAAGAGATTTGGGCTTGGAAGAATCAAAATGATTGCA
CCATTAATTCTCTATTTGGATGTTCCATTTACGACTTTTCGGGAGTCCCATGCAAGGGAAATGGGAAAAA
CCTATCCTGTTCCTCCTCCAGCGACAGTGTATGGGATGTTGTTGTCTTTGGTAGGAGAAACGAATGTCTA
TCGCCACTGTGGGGTAGAATTGGCCATTGCAATGTTATCTAGCCCCAAAAAGTCGCGAATTTTGCGTCAA
ATGAGACGGTTTAAGAATGCTGATTTTAGCCATCCAGAGAATGTTATTCCCTGTTATCAAGAAATTTTGT
CTAATCTGAAGTGTTTGATTTGGGTTCGTTCTGACGAGGAAAAGATACAACCAAGTTTAAGGGAGAGGAT
ACAGTTAGCGTTTGACCATCCTGAGCTAGTAAGACGGTTTGGTTGTTTATTTTTGGGAGAAAGTGACCAG
TTGATTAAAACGATCAAACTTGCAAGGGAAGATTATCTAGAGGGAGTGAGACAGTGGGCGATTAGAGATA
ATCGAGGCAGGTTAACTTTACCCTATTGGGTTGACCATGTGGGGTCAAGAAATACCCGATTTTTGAGGTA
TCGGATTGAGGAAATGGATAGATTATCACCTCCTGATTTAGCCTGGACAATGGTTCAATCTCCGATTTGA
CCTAGGCTGCTGCCACCGCTGAGCAATAACTAGCATAACCCCTTGGGGCCTCTAAACGGGTCTTGAGGGG
TTTTTTGCTGAAACCTCAGGCATTTGAGAAGCACACGGTCACACTGCTTCCGGTAGTCAATAAACCGGTA
AACCAGCAATAGACATAAGCGGCTATTTAACGACCCTCGGGATCTCGACGCTCTCCCTTATGCGACTCCT
GCATTAGGAAATTAATACGACTCACTATAGGGGAATTGTGAGCGGATAACAATTCCCCTGTAGAAATAAT
TTTGTTTAACTTTAATAAGGAGATATACCATGAAAGAGCAATTTGAACAATGGGTTGCTCGCCTTCAAAT
ATCCGAGGCAGGGCAAAAAATTATTGAGAAAGTTCGCTCATCTGAGCCATCCCGTCGCGTTGGTGGCGGT
AGCAAGAATGTTTCGGGACGCTACCCTAGTCGCAAGATGGGAGTCACGATTCAATTTGAGTCTCATCGGG
TTGAACTGCCAATTATCTATCAGTTAGAACATGATAAAGATGTTCTAGAATTCTACGATCAACCACCGCA
AATTAAACTTGACTATCAAGCAAGTAACGGACGTAGATTAGGCGTTTTACACACCCCAGATTTATTTGTC
ATCCGAACCAATTCGGCTGGTTGGGAAGAGTGTAAAACTGAGCAGGATTTGAAAAAACTAGCAGAGAAAA
ACCCCAATCGTTACTTTTACTCTGAAGAAAATAATCAATGGCATTCCTTGCCAGGAGAAGTTTATGCTAA
CCAGTTTGGGCTTTATCACCGCATTCATTCAGATCGCGAAATCAATTGGGTTCTGCAACGTAATTTGCAA
TTTTTAGAAGATTATTATCGCTCAGAATCTCTAGTAGTGGAAGAAGCGATCGCTCAATCATTACTTGCAA
TTGTGTCATCTCAACCAGGAATCACTTTAGCAGAATTACTCAATCGGTCAACAGGAGCTAAATCTGACGA
TATCTACACCTTAATTATTCAAGAGCAAATCTATATTGATTTAAATGCTACACCACTAGCTGAACCAGAA
AGATGTCTAATCTTCCGTGACGAGCAAACTGCTAGTGCTTATAGATTAATGGTTGAGCAACCAAGTGTAA
GTCTTCCGGCTATCTCTCCTGTAGTCAATATTGTTACTGGAGCAACTGTTAGTTGGGACGGCAAAGGTTT
AAATATCATCCATGTTGGAGAAACAGAGGTTATACTTGGCGCAGAAAATAATCAGTTAATTGAACTCAAA
AAAGCTATATTTGAGAATCTGGTTCGCCAAGGAAAAATCACAAGTCTCCAAACACCAGAAAAAACAGCTA
TTAGCACAGAATCTTGGCAGCGATTTCATCAAGCTAGTCCTGAAGACCAAGCAGAAGCCCTTGAACGCTA
CAAAACTATCGAACCTTACTTAAACGGACATCCTCCAGAAAACGAAACAATACCAGCCCGTACCATTCGT
CACTGGAAAGCTAAATATTTAATTGCAATTCAAAAATACGGTTGCGGCTACATTGGGCTTTTGTCCCATC
GCAGTGTCAAAGGTAATCGACAGCGCAAGCTGCCCGAAGACACCTTAGCAATTATGGAGAAGTTTATTTT
AGAAGACTATGAAACTCTTAAACAAAAAAGAATGTGGGAGGTTCACGCGGCTTTAGTTCGAGCTTGCGAA
GAAGCTGGTGTAATTGCTCCGAGCTATAAAGCATTTACCAAAGAAGTACAACGCCGGACTGGTTACGAAC
AGACTAAAAAACGCCAAGGTCGTCGTGCCGCTTATCAGCATGAATCCTTCTATTGGGAGCTTGCTATAAC
TACCCCAAGACACGGCGATCGCCCTTTTGAAATTGGGCATATAGATCATACTGAGTTAGATGTAGAGCTA
GTTTGCTCTGATACAGGTCGCAATCTTGGCAGACCTTGGGCAACATTTCTCGTAGATGCTTATTCACGGC
GATTGCTGGCAGTTTACCTAACGTTTGACTCACCCTCATATCGTTCTTGCTTAATGGTGCTAAGAATTTG
TGTCAAGCGTCATGGCAGGCTTCCCCAAATTGTAGTGGTAGATAACGGTGCAGAGTTTCACAGCGTTTAC
TTTGAAACACTACTAGCTACTTTTGAATGTACAAAAAAGCAAAGACCCCCAGCCAAAGCTCGTTTTGGTT
CGGTTTGCGAACGCCTATTTGGAACTTCCAATACTCAATTTGTCCATAACTTACTTGGTAATACACAAAT
CACTCGTAATGTCCGCCAAGTCACTAAGTCAGTTAACCCTAAAAATCTAGCTGTATGGACACTTGGTTTA
CTTTATGAATATCTTTGTGCTTGGGCTTACGAAGTTTATGATACAGACGAACATCCGGCACTTTTCCAGA
GTCCGAGGGATGCGTTTGCTGCGGGTATGGCGATTGGAGGCAGTCGGGTTCACCGCATGATTCCTTACGA
TGAAAACTTTCAGATTCTTACCCTACCTACAACCTCAGAGGGAAAAGCAAAAGTTCAAGTTGGACGCGGC
ATAAAAATTAACTACATATACTACTGGTCTAATAGTTTCCGCGATCCTCAAATTGAAAATACCTCTGTGC
AGATAAGATACGACCCGTTTAATATTGGCATCGCTTACGCCTTTGTTCGAGGACAGTGGGTACAGTGTAT
CTCTCAATATTATGCAGAACTCCAAGGTCGTTCAGAAAAAGAACTGAAGTTAGCTAGTATCGAGTTACGC
AAACACTATTCAAATCATACACAACAATCTAAAGTTTCGGCTAAGAATTTAGCAGAATTTTTAGCATCGG
TAGAAGCTCAAGAAGCTCTATTAGAACAGCGTTCCTATGATGCAGAAGTTAAGGAAGTCTTTAGGGTAAT
CGAGGGTGGAAAAGCGACAACAAGCCGTAACGAAGAACCAAAACTTATTCAAGTTACTTTTGCCAATACC
GATTTTCAAGCGGATGAAGATGAAGCGATCGTCCCAGAAACACTTGTAGTGTATGAGGAGTTTTAACTAT
GACAAAATCTACTGGATTTCCGCTTGAACTCCTCACACGGCCTGCTACAGAAAGGCTTGCTTACTTTGAA
AATTACACCGTAGCGCATCCTCGACTTAAAGAAGTCTATGAAATTCTCATGCGAACGATTGCCGAACCAG
CAGGAGCTTCATTTATCTTTGTTTACGGTGCTAGTGGTGTTGGTAAAACAACTTTGCGACTCCGCGTTGA
GCAGAAATTAACAGAACTAGCATTACCTAAATTGGAAAGCGATCGCGCTCGTGTTCCTGTTGTTGGTATT
GAAGCTATAGCGCCAGAATCGAGATACTTCAACTGGAAAGAATACTACACACGCGCCTTAATTACTTTGG
AAGAACCATTAATCGATCACAAGTTTGATTACGGTGTGCGTGGTATCTCTCGCGATAATTTTGGCAAAAT
TAATGTTGAGTCGAAAGTAGTTGCACCTGCTCTACGCAGAGCTTTAGAAAATGCTCTCATCCATCGTCAT
CCAGACGTATTTTTTGTAGATGAAGCACAACATTTTGGTAAGGTGGCAAGCGGATACAAACTACAAGATC
AATTAGACTGTCTCAAATCTTTAGCAAATATGACAGGCATCTTGCACTGTCTATTAGGAACATACGAACT
ACTTACATTCCGTAATTTGAGCGGTCAACTCTCACGTCGTAGTGTTGATATTCATTTCCGCCGTTATTGT
GCTGATAGCCCAGAAGATGTACAGGCTTTTAAGAGTGTGTTGTTAACTTTTCAACAGCATCTGCCACTAG
CAGAAACTCCAAATTTAGTCGATCATTGGGAATATTTTTACGAACGTACTTTAGGATGTATTGGCACACT
GAAAGATTGGCTGAAGCGTGTTCTTAGTGATGCTTTGGATCGAGAAGCAACAACAATCACTCTCAAAGAT
TTACAAAAACGTGCTTTGTCGGTTGCTCAGTGTCAGAAAATGTTCAAGGAAATTCAAGAGGGTGAACGAC
AATTATCTGAAACAGAAGCAGATGTGCAAAACTTACGCTCTGCATTAGGACTTGGCGCAAAACCAATTGT
GCTACCCGAAGAAACCCCAAAAACTACTCGTCCGCCAGGAAAGGTTGGCAAACGCAAACCTAAAAGAGAT
CCCATCGGAGTGCAGCAAGATGTTAGCTAGTGTATTAGAAACATACGAATCTTGGAATTTAAAAAAGCCA
TTAATTCCACAACGTAGTCGCCTCTATCAACCTCAACCTGTAGGTATTGGGACTCCTTACATAGAGAGTT
TAACAGGTTATATCACACGGATAGCAGAGTTGCATGGAGTTCTTCCAGGAGTCTTGATGACTAGAGAAAT
TGCTCCGCTTGTCAATAAAATATATTTCCAAAATGGAGCTAATCGAGGTTTTCGTGAAATATTCAACCGT
AGTCAAGCGTTAAATGGCATGGGAGAGATGGCAGCAGATTTAGTTCAAGTGTTGCAAAAATTGACGCTTA
GAGATGACTTGCGTTTTTTAACCATGCTGTTTTGGTCTAACATTTTGACTCCACGCAATTTATTTCGTAC
CAGAAAAGCTTGGTGTCCAATTTGTTATCAAGAGCGGCATCAAAATGGGCTGGTAGTCTATGAGCAATTG
CTTTGGACAATTAACCTAATTACAATTTGCCCGCAGCATCAAAAACCCTTGGTTGAACTTTGCCCTCACT
GTAATCATGAATCACCTTTGTTAAACTGGCGCTCAAGACCTGGTTACTGTTCAAAGTGTGGAGAGTGGTT
AGGCGCAAATCAATGCCTTAAGACATTTACAGATGGTGAAGGATCAATAAAATTACAGTTGGAGTGGCAG
TATTGGACTGCCAATGTTGTAGGAGAGCTAATTTTAGCTTCTCAATGCTTTGAATCTGCCCCATCAAAAG
AAAATATTACAAAATCATTAAATATAGTTATTGATAAAGTTGCGGAAAATAATGCAGCTGCATTTTCTCG
TCTTATTGGAGTACCAAAAAATAGTTTGTGGATGTGGCAGTCTACTAAAACCTTGCCAGAGCTAAATACA
CTTCTGAAAATTTGTTACGAATTAGAGATATCGTTGGTAGAATTTCTTACTCCAAAAAATCTAATTACTA
AATCTTTTACAAAAATCTCGCAGAAGCACCTCCAACTTTCTCGCACACCAAGGGTATCTCCAAAATCTTT
CGACCAATATCAAGTAAAAGATGCTTTATTAGCAATACTTGCAGGTAATGAAGAACCACCACCAACAATG
GAAGAAGTTGGAAAGCGTTTAGGTCATCACAACAGAACTATTTCTAGACACTTTCCAGATTTGTGTAGTG
CTATTTCTGCTAAATGTCGTAATTACAATAAAGCTTGCCGTCTCAAAAGCATAGAAAAACTTTGCAGCGA
AGTTAGAGAGATTGTCCTTAGCCTTAATGCTCAGGGTGTGTATCCCACAGAAGGTCGTGTTTGTGAATTA
ATGCCAAATCCGGGGTGTTTTAGATATAAACAAGTCCGCGCTGCTTTTAATGATGCACGACGTGAGTTTG
GTTTGTAACTTAAGTCGAACAGAAAGTAATCGTATTGTACACGGCCGCATAATCGAAATTAATACGACTC
ACTATAGGGGAATTGTGAGCGGATAACAATTCCCCATCTTAGTATATTAGTTAAGTATAAGAAGGAGATA
TACATATGGCAGATCTCAATTGGATATCGGCCGGCCACGCGATCGCTGACGTCGGTACCCTCGAGTCTGG
TAAAGAAACCGCTGCTGCGAAATTTGAACGCCAGCACATGGACTCGTCTACTAGCGCAGCTTAATTAACC
TAGGCTGCTGCCACCGCTGAGCAATAACTAGCATAACCCCTTGGGGCCTCTAAACGGGTCTTGAGGGGTT
TTTTGCTGAAACCTCAGGCATTTGAGAAGCACACGGTCACACTGCTTCCGGTAGTGCCCTGAACCGACGA
CCGGGTCATCGTGGCCGGATCTTGCGGCCCCTCGGCTTGAACGAATTGTTAGACATTATTTGCCGACTAC
CTTGGTGATCTCGCCTTTCACGTAGTGGACAAATTCTTCCAACTGATCTGCGCGCGAGGCCAAGCGATCT
TCTTCTTGTCCAAGATAAGCCTGTCTAGCTTCAAGTATGACGGGCTGATACTGGGCCGGCAGGCGCTCCA
TTGCCCAGTCGGCAGCGACATCCTTCGGCGCGATTTTGCCGGTTACTGCGCTGTACCAAATGCGGGACAA
CGTAAGCACTACATTTCGCTCATCGCCAGCCCAGTCGGGCGGCGAGTTCCATAGCGTTAAGGTTTCATTT
AGCGCCTCAAATAGATCCTGTTCAGGAACCGGATCAAAGAGTTCCTCCGCCGCTGGACCTACCAAGGCAA
CGCTATGTTCTCTTGCTTTTGTCAGCAAGATAGCCAGATCAATGTCGATCGTGGCTGGCTCGAAGATACC
TGCAAGAATGTCATTGCGCTGCCATTCTCCAAATTGCAGTTCGCGCTTAGCTGGATAACGCCACGGAATG
ATGTCGTCGTGCACAACAATGGTGACTTCTACAGCGCGGAGAATCTCGCTCTCTCCAGGGGAAGCCGAAG
TTTCCAAAAGGTCGTTGATCAAAGCTCGCCGCGTTGTTTCATCAAGCCTTACGGTCACCGTAACCAGCAA
ATCAATATCACTGTGTGGCTTCAGGCCGCCATCCACTGCGGAGCCGTACAAATGTACGGCCAGCAACGTC
GGTTCGAGATGGCGCTCGATGACGCCAACTACCTCTGATAGTTGAGTCGATACTTCGGCGATCACCGCTT
CCCTCATACTCTTCCTTTTTCAATATTATTGAAGCATTTATCAGGGTTATTGTCTCATGAGCGGATACAT
ATTTGAATGTATTTAGAAAAATAAACAAATAGCTAGCTCACTCGGTCGCTACGCTCCGGGCGTGAGACTG
CGGCGGGCGCTGCGGACACATACAAAGTTACCCACAGATTCCGTGGATAAGCAGGGGACTAACATGTGAG
GCAAAACAGCAGGGCCGCGCCGGTGGCGTTTTTCCATAGGCTCCGCCCTCCTGCCAGAGTTCACATAAAC
AGACGCTTTTCCGGTGCATCTGTGGGAGCCGTGAGGCTCAACCATGAATCTGACAGTACGGGCGAAACCC
GACAGGACTTAAAGATCCCCACCGTTTCCGGCGGGTCGCTCCCTCTTGCGCTCTCCTGTTCCGACCCTGC
CGTTTACCGGATACCTGTTCCGCCTTTCTCCCTTACGGGAAGTGTGGCGCTTTCTCATAGCTCACACACT
GGTATCTCGGCTCGGTGTAGGTCGTTCGCTCCAAGCTGGGCTGTAAGCAAGAACTCCCCGTTCAGCCCGA
CTGCTGCGCCTTATCCGGTAACTGTTCACTTGAGTCCAACCCGGAAAAGCACGGTAAAACGCCACTGGCA
GCAGCCATTGGTAACTGGGAGTTCGCAGAGGATTTGTTTAGCTAAACACGCGGTTGCTCTTGAAGTGTGC
GCCAAAGTCCGGCTACACTGGAAGGACAGATTTGGTTGCTGTGCTCTGCGAAAGCCAGTTACCACGGTTA
AGCAGTTCCCCAACTGACTTAACCTTCGATCAAACCACCTCCCCAGGTGGTTTTTTCGTTTACAGGGCAA
AAGATTACGCGCAGAAAAAAAGGATCTCAAGAAGATCCTTTGATCTTTTCTACTGAACCGCTCTAGATTT
CAGTGCAATTTATCTCTTCAAATGTAGCACCTGAAGTCAGCCCCATACGATATAAGTTGTAATTCTCATG
TTAGTCATGCCCCGCGCCCACCGGAAGGAGCTGACTGGGTTGAAGGCTCTCAAGGGCATCGGTCGAGATC
CCGGTGCCTAATGAGTGAGCTAACTTACATTAATTGCGTTGCGCTCACTGCCCGCTTTCCAGTCGGGAAA
CCTGTCGTGCCAGCTGCATTAATGAATCGGCCAACGCGCGGGGAGAGGCGGTTTGCGTATTGGGCGCCAG
GGTGGTTTTTCTTTTCACCAGTGAGACGGGCAACAGCTGATTGCCCTTCACCGCCTGGCCCTGAGAGAGT
TGCAGCAAGCGGTCCACGCTGGTTTGCCCCAGCAGGCGAAAATCCTGTTTGATGGTGGTTAACGGCGGGA
TATAACATGAGCTGTCTTCGGTATCGTCGTATCCCACTACCGAGATGTCCGCACCAACGCGCAGCCCGGA
CTCGGTAATGGCGCGCATTGCGCCCAGCGCCATCTGATCGTTGGCAACCAGCATCGCAGTGGGAACGATG
CCCTCATTCAGCATTTGCATGGTTTGTTGAAAACCGGACATGGCACTCCAGTCGCCTTCCCGTTCCGCTA
TCGGCTGAATTTGATTGCGAGTGAGATATTTATGCCAGCCAGCCAGACGCAGACGCGCCGAGACAGAACT
TAATGGGCCCGCTAACAGCGCGATTTGCTGGTGACCCAATGCGACCAGATGCTCCACGCCCAGTCGCGTA
CCGTCTTCATGGGAGAAAATAATACTGTTGATGGGTGTCTGGTCAGAGACATCAAGAAATAACGCCGGAA
CATTAGTGCAGGCAGCTTCCACAGCAATGGCATCCTGGTCATCCAGCGGATAGTTAATGATCAGCCCACT
GACGCGTTGCGCGAGAAGATTGTGCACCGCCGCTTTACAGGCTTCGACGCCGCTTCGTTCTACCATCGAC
ACCACCACGCTGGCACCCAGTTGATCGGCGCGAGATTTAATCGCCGCGACAATTTGCGACGGCGCGTGCA
GGGCCAGACTGGAGGTGGCAACGCCAATCAGCAACGACTGTTTGCCCGCCAGTTGTTGTGCCACGCGGTT
GGGAATGTAATTCAGCTCCGCCATCGCCGCTTCCACTTTTTCCCGCGTTTTCGCAGAAACGTGGCTGGCC
TGGTTCACCACGCGGGAAACGGTCTGATAAGAGACACCGGCATACTCTGCGACATCGTATAACGTTACTG
GTTTCACATTCACCACCCTGAATTGACTCTCTTCCGGGCGCTATCATGCCATACCGCGAAAGGTTTTGCG
CCATTCGATGGTGTCCGGGATCTCGACGCTCTCCCTTATGCGACTCCTGCATTAGGAAATTAATACGACT
CACTATA
